>Addgene plasmid #143431 | TFORF0688 | addgene full sequence | sequence record 462941 | Addgene NGS Result
TTAATGTAGTCTTATGCAATACTCTTGTAGTCTTGCAACATGGTAACGATGAGTTAGCAACATGCCTTAC
AAGGAGAGAAAAAGCACCGTGCATGCCGATTGGTGGAAGTAAGGTGGTACGATCGTGCCTTATTAGGAAG
GCAACAGACGGGTCTGACATGGATTGGACGAACCACTGAATTGCCGCATTGCAGAGATATTGTATTTAAG
TGCCTAGCTCGATACATAAACGGGTCTCTCTGGTTAGACCAGATCTGAGCCTGGGAGCTCTCTGGCTAAC
TAGGGAACCCACTGCTTAAGCCTCAATAAAGCTTGCCTTGAGTGCTTCAAGTAGTGTGTGCCCGTCTGTT
GTGTGACTCTGGTAACTAGAGATCCCTCAGACCCTTTTAGTCAGTGTGGAAAATCTCTAGCAGTGGCGCC
CGAACAGGGACTTGAAAGCGAAAGGGAAACCAGAGGAGCTCTCTCGACGCAGGACTCGGCTTGCTGAAGC
GCGCACGGCAAGAGGCGAGGGGCGGCGACTGGTGAGTACGCCAAAAATTTTGACTAGCGGAGGCTAGAAG
GAGAGAGATGGGTGCGAGAGCGTCAGTATTAAGCGGGGGAGAATTAGATCGCGATGGGAAAAAATTCGGT
TAAGGCCAGGGGGAAAGAAAAAATATAAATTAAAACATATAGTATGGGCAAGCAGGGAGCTAGAACGATT
CGCAGTTAATCCTGGCCTGTTAGAAACATCAGAAGGCTGTAGACAAATACTGGGACAGCTACAACCATCC
CTTCAGACAGGATCAGAAGAACTTAGATCATTATATAATACAGTAGCAACCCTCTATTGTGTGCATCAAA
GGATAGAGATAAAAGACACCAAGGAAGCTTTAGACAAGATAGAGGAAGAGCAAAACAAAAGTAAGACCAC
CGCACAGCAAGCGGCCGCTGATCTTCAGACCTGGAGGAGGAGATATGAGGGACAATTGGAGAAGTGAATT
ATATAAATATAAAGTAGTAAAAATTGAACCATTAGGAGTAGCACCCACCAAGGCAAAGAGAAGAGTGGTG
CAGAGAGAAAAAAGAGCAGTGGGAATAGGAGCTTTGTTCCTTGGGTTCTTGGGAGCAGCAGGAAGCACTA
TGGGCGCAGCGTCAATGACGCTGACGGTACAGGCCAGACAATTATTGTCTGGTATAGTGCAGCAGCAGAA
CAATTTGCTGAGGGCTATTGAGGCGCAACAGCATCTGTTGCAACTCACAGTCTGGGGCATCAAGCAGCTC
CAGGCAAGAATCCTGGCTGTGGAAAGATACCTAAAGGATCAACAGCTCCTGGGGATTTGGGGTTGCTCTG
GAAAACTCATTTGCACCACTGCTGTGCCTTGGAATGCTAGTTGGAGTAATAAATCTCTGGAACAGATTTG
GAATCACACGACCTGGATGGAGTGGGACAGAGAAATTAACAATTACACAAGCTTAATACACTCCTTAATT
GAAGAATCGCAAAACCAGCAAGAAAAGAATGAACAAGAATTATTGGAATTAGATAAATGGGCAAGTTTGT
GGAATTGGTTTAACATAACAAATTGGCTGTGGTATATAAAATTATTCATAATGATAGTAGGAGGCTTGGT
AGGTTTAAGAATAGTTTTTGCTGTACTTTCTATAGTGAATAGAGTTAGGCAGGGATATTCACCATTATCG
TTTCAGACCCACCTCCCAACCCCGAGGGGACCCATGCATTGCATCTCAATTAGTCAGCAACCAGGTGTGG
AAAGTCCCCAGGCTCCCCAGCAGGCAGAAGTATGCAAAGCATGCGTCTCAATTAGTCAGCAACCATAGTC
CCGCCCCTAACTCCGCCCATCCCGCCCCTAACTCCGCCCAGTTCCGCCCATTCTCCGCCCCATGGCTGAC
TAATTTTTTTTATTTATGCAGAGGCCGAGGCCGCCTCGGCCTCTGAGCTATTCCAGAAGTAGTGAGGAGG
CTTTTTTGGAGGCCTAGGCTTTTGCAAAAAGCTTTCTAGAGGTACCACCGGAGCTTACCATGACCGAGTA
CAAGCCCACGGTGCGCCTCGCCACCCGCGACGACGTCCCCAGGGCCGTACGCACCCTCGCCGCCGCGTTC
GCCGACTACCCCGCCACGCGCCACACCGTCGATCCGGACCGCCACATCGAGCGGGTCACCGAGCTGCAAG
AACTCTTCCTCACGCGCGTCGGGCTCGACATCGGCAAGGTGTGGGTCGCGGACGACGGCGCCGCCGTGGC
GGTCTGGACCACGCCGGAGAGCGTCGAAGCGGGGGCGGTGTTCGCCGAGATCGGCCCGCGCATGGCCGAG
TTGAGCGGTTCCCGGCTGGCCGCGCAGCAACAGATGGAAGGCCTCCTGGCGCCGCACCGGCCCAAGGAGC
CCGCGTGGTTCCTGGCCACCGTCGGCGTCTCGCCCGACCACCAGGGCAAGGGTCTGGGCAGCGCCGTCGT
GCTCCCCGGAGTGGAGGCGGCCGAGCGCGCCGGGGTGCCCGCCTTCCTGGAGACCTCCGCGCCCCGCAAC
CTCCCCTTCTACGAGCGGCTCGGCTTCACCGTCACCGCCGACGTCGAGGTGCCCGAAGGACCGCGCACCT
GGTGCATGACCCGCAAGCCCGGTGCCAGTTAACGAATTCTAGATCTTGAGACAAATGGCAGTATTCATCC
ACAATTTTAAAAGAAAAGGGGGGATTGGGGGGTACAGTGCAGGGGAAAGAATAGTAGACATAATAGCAAC
AGACATACAAACTAAAGAATTACAAAAACAAATTACAAAAATTCAAAATTTTCGGGTTTATTACAGGGAC
AGCAGAGATCCACTTTGGCGCCGGCTCGAGGCCTGCAGGTGCAAAGATGGATAAAGTTTTAAACAGAGAG
GAATCTTTGCAGCTAATGGACCTTCTAGGTCTTGAAAGGAGTGGGAATTGGCTCCGGTGCCCGTCAGTGG
GCAGAGCGCACATCGCCCACAGTCCCCGAGAAGTTGGGGGGAGGGGTCGGCAATTGAACCGGTGCCTAGA
GAAGGTGGCGCGGGGTAAACTGGGAAAGTGATGTCGTGTACTGGCTCCGCCTTTTTCCCGAGGGTGGGGG
AGAACCGTATATAAGTGCAGTAGTCGCCGTGAACGTTCTTTTTCGCAACGGGTTTGCCGCCAGAACACAG
GTAAGTGCCGTGTGTGGTTCCCGCGGGCCTGGCCTCTTTACGGGTTATGGCCCTTGCGTGCCTTGAATTA
CTTCCACCTGGCTGCAGTACGTGATTCTTGATCCCGAGCTTCGGGTTGGAAGTGGGTGGGAGAGTTCGAG
GCCTTGCGCTTAAGGAGCCCCTTCGCCTCGTGCTTGAGTTGAGGCCTGGCCTGGGCGCTGGGGCCGCCGC
GTGCGAATCTGGTGGCACCTTCGCGCCTGTCTCGCTGCTTTCGATAAGTCTCTAGCCATTTAAAATTTTT
GATGACCTGCTGCGACGCTTTTTTTCTGGCAAGATAGTCTTGTAAATGCGGGCCAAGATCTGCACACTGG
TATTTCGGTTTTTGGGGCCGCGGGCGGCGACGGGGCCCGTGCGTCCCAGCGCACATGTTCGGCGAGGCGG
GGCCTGCGAGCGCGGCCACCGAGAATCGGACGGGGGTAGTCTCAAGCTGGCCGGCCTGCTCTGGTGCCTG
GCCTCGCGCCGCCGTGTATCGCCCCGCCCTGGGCGGCAAGGCTGGCCCGGTCGGCACCAGTTGCGTGAGC
GGAAAGATGGCCGCTTCCCGGCCCTGCTGCAGGGAGCTCAAAATGGAGGACGCGGCGCTCGGGAGAGCGG
GCGGGTGAGTCACCCACACAAAGGAAAAGGGCCTTTCCGTCCTCAGCCGTCGCTTCATGTGACTCCACGG
AGTACCGGGCGCCGTCCAGGCACCTCGATTAGTTCTCGAGCTTTTGGAGTACGTCGTCTTTAGGTTGGGG
GGAGGGGTTTTATGCGATGGAGTTTCCCCACACTGAGTGGGTGGAGACTGAAGTTAGGCCAGCTTGGCAC
TTGATGTAATTCTCCTTGGAATTTGCCCTTTTTGAGTTTGGATCTTGGTTCATTCTCAAGCCTCAGACAG
TGGTTCAAAGTTTTTTTCTTCCATTTCAGGTGTCGTGAGGCTAGCACCGCCACCATGTCTGCTTACTCTG
TGCCTTCAACTTTTGCCCAGGCCTCATTGCCAGTTCATAACCAGGTGCTGCCTTCCATCGAGAGTGTAGA
TGGGTCCGACCCTTTGGCAACTCTGCAGACCCCTCTAGGCAGACTGGAGGCCAAAGAGGAAGAGGATGAG
GATGAGGACGAGGACACTGAGGAAGATGAGGAAGAAGACGGTGAGGACACGGATCTGGATGACTGGGAGC
CAGACCCGCCCCGGCCCTTCGACCCACACGACTTGTGGTGTGAGGAGTGCAATAACGCGCATGCTTCAGT
GTGTCCGAAGCACGGCCCCTTGCACCCGATCCCCAACCGGCCGGTGCTCACCCGGGCCAGGGCGAGCCTC
CCCCTGGTGCTCTACATAGACAGGTTTCTGGGCGGGGTGTTCTCCAAGCGGCGCATCCCCAAGCGCACCC
AGTTTGGCCCCGTGGAGGGGCCTCTCGTCAGGGGCTCGGAGCTGAAAGACTGTTACATTCACCTCAAGGT
TTCTCTTGATAAAGGGGACAGGAAAGAAAGGGATTTACATGAAGACCTATGGTTTGAGTTGTCTGATGAG
ACGCTTTGTAACTGGATGATGTTTGTACGGCCAGCCCAGAATCACCTGGAGCAGAACCTGGTGGCTTACC
AGTATGGCCACCATGTGTATTATACAACCATAAAAAATGTGGAGCCCAAGCAGGAACTGAAGGTGTGGTA
TGCCGCATCCTATGCTGAGTTCGTGAACCAGAAAATTCATGACATTTCTGAGGAAGAAAGGAAAGTTCTT
CGAGAGCAAGAGAAGAATTGGCCCTGCTATGAATGTAACCGCCGATTTATAAGCTCGGAGCAGTTGCAAC
AGCATCTCAATTCTCATGATGAGAAACTAGATGTGTTTAGCAGAACAAGAGGCAGAGGAAGGGGACGAGG
CAAGAGGCGATTCGGTCCAGGTCGACGGCCGGGGCGTCCTCCAAAATTTATCCGCCTGGAAATCACCAGC
GAAAATGGGGAAAAGAGTGACGATGGGACACAGGACTTGCTACATTTTCCCACAAAGGAGCAATTTGATG
AGGCTGAACCAGCCACTCTGAATGGGCTGGATCAACCAGAACAGACCACTATCCCAATCCCTCAGCTGCC
ACAGGAAACCCAGTCTTCCCTGGAACATGAACCAGAAACTCACACCCTGCACCTGCAGCCGCAGCATGAA
GAGAGCGTGGTGCCCACCCAGAGCACGCTGACAGCCGACGACATGCGCAGAGCCAAGCGCATCCGAAATG
CAGCTCTTCAGCATCTGTTTATTCGGAAGTCCTTCCGGCCTTTTAAATGCTTGCAGTGTGGGAAGGCCTT
CCGGGAAAAGGACAAACTGGACCAGCACTTACGCTTCCATGGGCGGGAGGGGAACTGCCCACTGACCTGT
GATCTCTGTAACAAGGGCTTCATCAGCAGCACATCCTTGGAGAGCCACATGAAGCTCCACTCAGACCAGA
AGACTTACTCTTGCATTTTTTGCCCAGAATCCTTTGACCGCCTTGATTTGTTGAAAGATCATGTGGCCAT
TCATATCAATGATGGCTACTTCACCTGCCCAACTTGTAAGAAACGGTTCCCAGATTTTATCCAGGTGAAA
AAACACGTGCGCAGCTTCCACTCAGAAAAGATCTACCAGTGCACAGAGTGTGACAAGGCCTTCTGTCGCC
CCGATAAACTGCGACTCCACATGCTCCGGCATTCGGACCGCAAAGACTTCCTGTGTTCCACCTGTGGGAA
GCAATTTAAGCGAAAAGACAAACTACGGGAACACATGCAGAGGATGCATAATCCTGAGAGGGAGGCCAAG
AAAGCCGACCGCATCAGCCGCTCCAAGACGTTCAAGCCCCGCATCACGTCCACAGACTACGACAGCTTCA
CGTTCAAGTGCCGCCTGTGCATGATGGGCTTCCGGCGGCGCGGCATGCTGGTAAATCACTTATCGAAGAG
ACACCCAGACATGAAGATAGAAGAGGTGCCAGAGTTAACTCTACCCATCATAAAACCCAATCGTGATTAC
TTTTGTCAGTATTGCGATAAGGTTTATAAAAGTGCCAGCAAGCGCAAAGCCCACATTCTGAAGAACCACC
CAGGAGCAGAGCTCCCACCGAGCATTCGGAAGCTCCGACCCGCTGGTCCTGGAGAGCCAGACCCCATGCT
GAGCACACACACCCAGCTGACGGGCACCATCGCCACCCCTCCCGTCTGCTGTCCCCACTGCTCCAAGCAG
TACAGCAGCAAGACCAAGATGGTCCAGCACATTCGAAAGAAGCATCCAGAGTTCGCCCAGCTCTCCAACA
CCATACACACACCACTGACGACAGCTGTGATCAGTGCCACCCCAGCGGTTTTGACTACAGACAGCGCCAC
TGGAGAGACTGTGGTGACGACGGACCTGCTCACCCAAGCAATGACAGAACTGTCCCAGACCTTAACGACA
GACTACCGAACGCCACAAGGGGATTACCAGAGAATTCAGTACATCCCTGTGTCGCAGTCGGCGTCTGGCC
TCCAGCAGCCTCAGCACATACAGCTGCAAGTGGTTCAAGTGGCCTCGGTATCTGGGCAGCCGTTGAGTCC
CTCAGCCCAGCAGGCTCAGCAGGGGCTCAGCCCCTCCCACATCCAGGGCAGTTCTTCCACACAGGGGCAG
GCTCTGCAGCAGCAGCAGCAGCAGCAGCAGAATTCCTCTGTGCAGCACACGTACCTGCCCAGTGCTTGGA
ATTCCTTCCGTGGCTATTCATCTGAGATTCAAATGATGACGCTTCCTCCGGGTCAGTTTGTGATTACAGA
CAGTGGTGTGGCAACTCCAGTTACTACTGGCCAGGTGAAGGCGGTTACTTCGGGTCATTATGTGTTATCA
GAAAGTCAATCAGAATTGGAAGAAAAGCAAACTTCTGCCCTCTCTGGTGGAGTCCAGGTCGAGCCACCTG
CACACAGTGACTCCCTGGACCCCCAGACCAACAGCCAACAGCAGACCACACAGTACATCATCACCACCAC
CACCAACGGGAACGGAAGCAGCGAAGTGCATATCACCAAACCATAGTAATGAACTAGTCCGTAACTTGAA
AGTATTTCGATTTCTTGGCTTTATATATCTTGTGGAAAGGACGAGCCTCCAGTTCTGGTGTAGACGAAAC
GCGTTAAGTCGACAATCAACCTCTGGATTACAAAATTTGTGAAAGATTGACTGGTATTCTTAACTATGTT
GCTCCTTTTACGCTATGTGGATACGCTGCTTTAATGCCTTTGTATCATGCTATTGCTTCCCGTATGGCTT
TCATTTTCTCCTCCTTGTATAAATCCTGGTTGCTGTCTCTTTATGAGGAGTTGTGGCCCGTTGTCAGGCA
ACGTGGCGTGGTGTGCACTGTGTTTGCTGACGCAACCCCCACTGGTTGGGGCATTGCCACCACCTGTCAG
CTCCTTTCCGGGACTTTCGCTTTCCCCCTCCCTATTGCCACGGCGGAACTCATCGCCGCCTGCCTTGCCC
GCTGCTGGACAGGGGCTCGGCTGTTGGGCACTGACAATTCCGTGGTGTTGTCGGGGAAATCATCGTCCTT
TCCTTGGCTGCTCGCCTGTGTTGCCACCTGGATTCTGCGCGGGACGTCCTTCTGCTACGTCCCTTCGGCC
CTCAATCCAGCGGACCTTCCTTCCCGCGGCCTGCTGCCGGCTCTGCGGCCTCTTCCGCGTCTTCGCCTTC
GCCCTCAGACGAGTCGGATCTCCCTTTGGGCCGCCTCCCCGCGTCGACTTTAAGACCAATGACTTACAAG
GCAGCTGTAGATCTTAGCCACTTTTTAAAAGAAAAGGGGGGACTGGAAGGGCTAATTCACTCCCAACGAA
GACAAGATCTGCTTTTTGCTTGTACTGGGTCTCTCTGGTTAGACCAGATCTGAGCCTGGGAGCTCTCTGG
CTAACTAGGGAACCCACTGCTTAAGCCTCAATAAAGCTTGCCTTGAGTGCTTCAAGTAGTGTGTGCCCGT
CTGTTGTGTGACTCTGGTAACTAGAGATCCCTCAGACCCTTTTAGTCAGTGTGGAAAATCTCTAGCAGTA
CGTATAGTAGTTCATGTCATCTTATTATTCAGTATTTATAACTTGCAAAGAAATGAATATCAGAGAGTGA
GAGGAACTTGTTTATTGCAGCTTATAATGGTTACAAATAAAGCAATAGCATCACAAATTTCACAAATAAA
GCATTTTTTTCACTGCATTCTAGTTGTGGTTTGTCCAAACTCATCAATGTATCTTATCATGTCTGGCTCT
AGCTATCCCGCCCCTAACTCCGCCCATCCCGCCCCTAACTCCGCCCAGTTCCGCCCATTCTCCGCCCCAT
GGCTGACTAATTTTTTTTATTTATGCAGAGGCCGAGGCCGCCTCGGCCTCTGAGCTATTCCAGAAGTAGT
GAGGAGGCTTTTTTGGAGGCCTAGGGACGTACCCAATTCGCCCTATAGTGAGTCGTATTACGCGCGCTCA
CTGGCCGTCGTTTTACAACGTCGTGACTGGGAAAACCCTGGCGTTACCCAACTTAATCGCCTTGCAGCAC
ATCCCCCTTTCGCCAGCTGGCGTAATAGCGAAGAGGCCCGCACCGATCGCCCTTCCCAACAGTTGCGCAG
CCTGAATGGCGAATGGG
[124 nt withheld, positions 8768-8891]
C
[91 nt withheld, positions 8893-8983]
A
[49 nt withheld, positions 8985-9033]
CCTTTGACGTTGGAGTCCACGTTCTTT
[37 nt withheld, positions 9061-9097]
ACCCTATCTCGGTCTATTCTTTTGATTTATAAGGGATTTTGCCGATTTCGGCCTATTGGTTAAAAAATGA
GCTGATTTAACAAAAATTTAACGCGAATTTTAACAAAATATTAACGCTTACAATTTAGGTGGCACTTTTC
GGGGAAATGTGCGCGGAACCCCTATTTGTTTATTTTTCTAAATACATTCAAATATGTATCCGCTCATGAG
ACAATAACCCTGATAAATGCTTCAATAATATTGAAAAAGGAAGAGTATGAGTATTCAACATTTCCGTGTC
GCCCTTATTCCCTTTTTTGCGGCATTTTGCCTTCCTGTTTTTGCTCACCCAGAAACGCTGGTGAAAGTAA
AAGATGCTGAAGATCAGTTGGGTGCACGAGTGGGTTACATCGAACTGGATCTCAACAGCGGTAAGATCCT
TGAGAGTTTTCGCCCCGAAGAACGTTTTCCAATGATGAGCACTTTTAAAGTTCTGCTATGTGGCGCGGTA
TTATCCCGTATTGACGCCGGGCAAGAGCAACTCGGTCGCCGCATACACTATTCTCAGAATGACTTGGTTG
AGTACTCACCAGTCACAGAAAAGCATCTTACGGATGGCATGACAGTAAGAGAATTATGCAGTGCTGCCAT
AACCATGAGTGATAACACTGCGGCCAACTTACTTCTGACAACGATCGGAGGACCGAAGGAGCTAACCGCT
TTTTTGCACAACATGGGGGATCATGTAACTCGCCTTGATCGTTGGGAACCGGAGCTGAATGAAGCCATAC
CAAACGACGAGCGTGACACCACGATGCCTGTAGCAATGGCAACAACGTTGCGCAAACTATTAACTGGCGA
ACTACTTACTCTAGCTTCCCGGCAACAATTAATAGACTGGATGGAGGCGGATAAAGTTGCAGGACCACTT
CTGCGCTCGGCCCTTCCGGCTGGCTGGTTTATTGCTGATAAATCTGGAGCCGGTGAGCGTGGGTCTCGCG
GTATCATTGCAGCACTGGGGCCAGATGGTAAGCCCTCCCGTATCGTAGTTATCTACACGACGGGGAGTCA
GGCAACTATGGATGAACGAAATAGACAGATCGCTGAGATAGGTGCCTCACTGATTAAGCATTGGTAACTG
TCAGACCAAGTTTACTCATATATACTTTAGATTGATTTAAAACTTCATTTTTAATTTAAAAGGATCTAGG
TGAAGATCCTTTTTGATAATCTCATGACCAAAATCCCTTAACGTGAGTTTTCGTTCCACTGAGCGTCAGA
CCCCGTAGAAAAGATCAAAGGATCTTCTTGAGATCCTTTTTTTCTGCGCGTAATCTGCTGCTTGCAAACA
AAAAAACCACCGCTACCAGCGGTGGTTTGTTTGCCGGATCAAGAGCTACCAACTCTTTTTCCGAAGGTAA
CTGGCTTCAGCAGAGCGCAGATACCAAATACTGTTCTTCTAGTGTAGCCGTAGTTAGGCCACCACTTCAA
GAACTCTGTAGCACCGCCTACATACCTCGCTCTGCTAATCCTGTTACCAGTGGCTGCTGCCAGTGGCGAT
AAGTCGTGTCTTACCGGGTTGGACTCAAGACGATAGTTACCGGATAAGGCGCAGCGGTCGGGCTGAACGG
GGGGTTCGTGCACACAGCCCAGCTTGGAGCGAACGACCTACACCGAACTGAGATACCTACAGCGTGAGCT
ATGAGAAAGCGCCACGCTTCCCGAAGGGAGAAAGGCGGACAGGTATCCGGTAAGCGGCAGGGTCGGAACA
GGAGAGCGCACGAGGGAGCTTCCAGGGGGAAACGCCTGGTATCTTTATAGTCCTGTCGGGTTTCGCCACC
TCTGACTTGAGCGTCGATTTTTGTGATGCTCGTCAGGGGGGCGGAGCCTATGGAAAAACGCCAGCAACGC
GGCCTTTTTACGGTTCCTGGCCTTTTGCTGGCCTTTTGCTCACATGTTCTTTCCTGCGTTATCCCCTGAT
TCTGTGGATAACCGTATTACCGCCTTTGAGTGAGCTGATACCGCTCGCCGCAGCCGAACGACCGAGCGCA
GCGAGTCAGTGAGCGAGGAAGCGGAAGAGCGCCCAATACGCAAACCGCCTCTCCCCGCGCGTTGGCCGAT
TCATTAATGCAGCTGGCACGACAGGTTTCCCGACTGGAAAGCGGGCAGTGAGCGCAACGCAATTAATGTG
AGTTAGCTCACTCATTAGGCACCCCAGGCTTTACACTTTATGCTTCCGGCTCGTATGTTGTGTGGAATTG
TGAGCGGATAACAATTTCACACAGGAAACAGCTATGACCATGATTACGCCAAGCGCGCAATTAACCCTCA
CTAAAGGGAACAAAAGCTGGAGCTGCAAGC
Features (pLannotate 1.2.2; 31 found; start..end, strand, type, name):
      5..231     +  promoter       RSV promoter: Rous sarcoma virus enhancer/promoter
    232..412     +  LTR            5' LTR (truncated): truncated 5' long terminal repeat (LTR) from HIV-1
    459..584     +  misc_feature   HIV-1 Ψ: packaging signal of human immunodeficiency virus type 1
    568..931     +  CDS            HIV-1 gag (fragment): gag protein from human immunodeficiency virus 1; gag
   1077..1310    +  misc_feature   RRE: The Rev response element (RRE) of HIV-1 allows for Rev-dependent mRNA export from the nucleus to the cytoplasm.
   1687..1713    +  CDS            Rev (fragment): human immunodeficiency virus 1 (HIV-1) Rev protein; rev; enhances nuclear export of unspliced and incompletely spliced viral mRNAs
   1720..1743    +  promoter       SV40 promoter (fragment): SV40 early promoter
   1744..1815    +  promoter       SV40 promoter (fragment): SV40 enhancer and early promoter
   1839..1974    +  rep_origin     SV40 ori: SV40 origin of replication
   2020..2616    +  CDS            PuroR (fragment): puromycin N-acetyltransferase; pac from Streptomyces; confers resistance to puromycin
   2665..2782    +  misc_feature   cPPT/CTS: central polypurine tract and central termination sequence of HIV-1
   2847..2913    +  CDS            small t antigen (fragment): SV40 (simian virus 40) small t antigen
   2920..4098    +  promoter       EF-1α promoter: strong constitutive promoter for human elongation factor EF-1α
   4136..7183    +  CDS            PRDM10 (fragment): PRD10_HUMAN - Also known as KIAA1231, PFM7, TRIS. Experimental evidence at protein level: Swiss-Prot protein existence level 1. May be involved in transcriptional regulation. From Homo sapiens (Human).
   7199..7252    +  promoter       U6 promoter (fragment): RNA polymerase III promoter for human U6 snRNA
   7294..7882    +  misc_feature   WPRE: woodchuck hepatitis virus posttranscriptional regulatory element
   7933..7952    +  misc_feature   cPPT/CTS (fragment): central polypurine tract and central termination sequence of HIV-1
   7954..8187    +  LTR            3' LTR (ΔU3): self-inactivating 3' long terminal repeat (LTR) from HIV-1
   8265..8386    +  polyA_signal   SV40 poly(A) signal: SV40 polyadenylation signal
   8426..8561    +  rep_origin     SV40 ori: SV40 origin of replication
   8582..8600    -  promoter       T7 promoter: promoter for bacteriophage T7 RNA polymerase
   8608..8763    +  CDS            lacZα (fragment): LacZα fragment of β-galactosidase; lacZ fragment
   8768..9196    +  rep_origin     f1 ori (sequence partly withheld): f1 bacteriophage origin of replication; arrow indicates direction of (+) strand synthesis
   9249..9353    +  promoter       AmpR promoter: bla
   9354..10214   +  CDS            AmpR: β-lactamase; bla; confers resistance to ampicillin, carbenicillin, and related antibiotics
  10385..10973   +  rep_origin     ori: high-copy-number ColE1/pMB1/pBR322/pUC origin of replication
  11156..11248   +  CDS            lacI (fragment): lac repressor; lacI; The lac repressor binds to the lac operator to inhibit transcription in E. coli. This inhibition can be relieved by adding lactose or isopropyl-β-D-thiogalactopyranoside (IPTG).
  11261..11282   +  protein_bind   CAP binding site: CAP binding activates transcription in the presence of cAMP. E. coli catabolite activator protein
  11297..11327   +  promoter       lac promoter: promoter for the E. coli lac operon
  11331..11353   +  protein_bind   lac operator (fragment): The lac repressor binds to the lac operator to inhibit transcription in E. coli. This inhibition can be relieved by adding lactose or isopropyl-β-D-thiogalactopyranoside (IPTG). lac repressor encoded by lacI
  11396..11414   +  promoter       T3 promoter: promoter for bacteriophage T3 RNA polymerase
