[The description below was written by a language model from this plasmid's Addgene catalogue record and pLannotate feature annotations shown in this document.]
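Description:
TFORF0688 is a lentiviral mammalian expression plasmid built on the pLX_TRC317 backbone, carrying the human transcription factor PRDM10 (also known as PFM7) as a synthesized open reading frame. It belongs to a barcoded transcription factor ORF collection in which each construct carries a unique 24-bp barcode, so that the overexpressed factor can be identified by sequencing in pooled screens. The annotation does not mark the barcode itself. In bacteria the plasmid is maintained through a high-copy ColE1/pUC-type origin and selected with ampicillin via β-lactamase. An f1 origin and remnants of a lac/lacZα cloning region flanked by T7 and T3 promoters are also present. The depositor notes a risk of recombination, which is common for LTR-containing vectors.

The viral portion follows a third-generation, self-inactivating design. An RSV promoter drives a truncated HIV-1 5' LTR, followed by the Ψ packaging signal with a partial gag sequence and the Rev response element. The 3' LTR is ΔU3 and is followed by an SV40 polyadenylation signal. Within the transferred region, an SV40 early promoter drives puromycin N-acetyltransferase for selection of transduced cells. After a cPPT/CTS element, which aids nuclear import of the viral genome, the EF-1α promoter drives constitutive PRDM10 expression. A WPRE downstream of the ORF enhances transcript stability and expression. Short hits annotated as U6 promoter, small t antigen, Rev and lacI fragments are probably residual backbone sequence rather than functional parts. The annotated sequence of 11,437 nt matches the sum of the stated backbone and insert sizes. The construct is used to make lentivirus for stable PRDM10 overexpression, for example in directed differentiation screens.
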