Addgene plasmid #143431: TFORF0688
Purpose: Lentiviral vector for overexpressing transcription factor ORFs with unique 24-bp barcodes. Barcodes facilitate identification of transcription factors in pooled screens.
Depositing lab: Feng Zhang. Depositing organization: Broad Institute. Publication: A transcription factor atlas of directed differentiation. Joung J, Ma S, Tay T, Geiger-Schuller KR, Kirchgatterer PC, Verdine VK, Guo B, Arias-Garcia MA, Allen WE, Singh A, Kuksenko O, Abudayyeh OO, Gootenberg JS, Fu Z, Macrae RK, Buenrostro JD, Regev A, Zhang F. Cell. 2023 Jan 5;186(1):209-229.e26. doi: 10.1016/j.cell.2022.11.026. PubMed 36608654.
Backbone
  Vector backbone: pLX_TRC317
  Backbone manufacturer: Broad Institute Genetic Perturbation Platform
  Backbone size w/o insert (bp): 8264
  Vector type: Mammalian Expression, Lentiviral
  Selectable markers: Puromycin
Growth in bacteria
  Bacterial resistance: Ampicillin, 100 μg/mL
  Growth temperature: 30°C
  Growth strain: NEB Stable
  Copy number: High Copy
Gene/Insert
  Gene/Insert name: PRDM10
  Species: H. sapiens (human)
  Insert size (bp): 3173
  Entrez Gene: PRDM10 (a.k.a. PFM7)
  Promoter: EF1a
  Cloning method: Unknown
  Sequencing primers: 5′ GGGTGGAGACTGAAGTTAGGCCAG; 3′ CACATAGCGTAAAAGGAGCAACATAG
Terms and licenses: Academic/Nonprofit Terms; Industry Terms: Not Available to Industry
Depositor comments: NM_199439,ENST00000304538 . The transcription factor ORF portion of this plasmid was synthesized by Genewiz. Please test multiple small colonies in case of plasmid recombination. To make this collection available in a timely manner, a portion of this collection was not fully sequenced by Addgene. If an Addgene verified full plasmid sequence is not available, please contact us prior to placing an order to request the full sequence.
How to cite: TFORF0688 was a gift from Feng Zhang (Addgene plasmid # 143431 ; http://n2t.net/addgene:143431 ; RRID:Addgene_143431)
