>Addgene plasmid #143431 | TFORF0688 | depositor partial sequence | sequence record 282431 | Insert
ACCGCCACCATGTCTGCTTACTCTGTGCCTTCAACTTTTGCCCAGGCCTCATTGCCAGTTCATAACCAGG
TGCTGCCTTCCATCGAGAGTGTAGATGGGTCCGACCCTTTGGCAACTCTGCAGACCCCTCTAGGCAGACT
GGAGGCCAAAGAGGAAGAGGATGAGGATGAGGACGAGGACACTGAGGAAGATGAGGAAGAAGACGGTGAG
GACACGGATCTGGATGACTGGGAGCCAGACCCGCCCCGGCCCTTCGACCCACACGACTTGTGGTGTGAGG
AGTGCAATAACGCGCATGCTTCAGTGTGTCCGAAGCACGGCCCCTTGCACCCGATCCCCAACCGGCCGGT
GCTCACCCGGGCCAGGGCGAGCCTCCCCCTGGTGCTCTACATAGACAGGTTTCTGGGCGGGGTGTTCTCC
AAGCGGCGCATCCCCAAGCGCACCCAGTTTGGCCCCGTGGAGGGGCCTCTCGTCAGGGGCTCGGAGCTGA
AAGACTGTTACATTCACCTCAAGGTTTCTCTTGATAAAGGGGACAGGAAAGAAAGGGATTTACATGAAGA
CCTATGGTTTGAGTTGTCTGATGAGACGCTTTGTAACTGGATGATGTTTGTACGGCCAGCCCAGAATCAC
CTGGAGCAGAACCTGGTGGCTTACCAGTATGGCCACCATGTGTATTATACAACCATAAAAAATGTGGAGC
CCAAGCAGGAACTGAAGGTGTGGTATGCCGCATCCTATGCTGAGTTCGTGAACCAGAAAATTCATGACAT
TTCTGAGGAAGAAAGGAAAGTTCTTCGAGAGCAAGAGAAGAATTGGCCCTGCTATGAATGTAACCGCCGA
TTTATAAGCTCGGAGCAGTTGCAACAGCATCTCAATTCTCATGATGAGAAACTAGATGTGTTTAGCAGAA
CAAGAGGCAGAGGAAGGGGACGAGGCAAGAGGCGATTCGGTCCAGGTCGACGGCCGGGGCGTCCTCCAAA
ATTTATCCGCCTGGAAATCACCAGCGAAAATGGGGAAAAGAGTGACGATGGGACACAGGACTTGCTACAT
TTTCCCACAAAGGAGCAATTTGATGAGGCTGAACCAGCCACTCTGAATGGGCTGGATCAACCAGAACAGA
CCACTATCCCAATCCCTCAGCTGCCACAGGAAACCCAGTCTTCCCTGGAACATGAACCAGAAACTCACAC
CCTGCACCTGCAGCCGCAGCATGAAGAGAGCGTGGTGCCCACCCAGAGCACGCTGACAGCCGACGACATG
CGCAGAGCCAAGCGCATCCGAAATGCAGCTCTTCAGCATCTGTTTATTCGGAAGTCCTTCCGGCCTTTTA
AATGCTTGCAGTGTGGGAAGGCCTTCCGGGAAAAGGACAAACTGGACCAGCACTTACGCTTCCATGGGCG
GGAGGGGAACTGCCCACTGACCTGTGATCTCTGTAACAAGGGCTTCATCAGCAGCACATCCTTGGAGAGC
CACATGAAGCTCCACTCAGACCAGAAGACTTACTCTTGCATTTTTTGCCCAGAATCCTTTGACCGCCTTG
ATTTGTTGAAAGATCATGTGGCCATTCATATCAATGATGGCTACTTCACCTGCCCAACTTGTAAGAAACG
GTTCCCAGATTTTATCCAGGTGAAAAAACACGTGCGCAGCTTCCACTCAGAAAAGATCTACCAGTGCACA
GAGTGTGACAAGGCCTTCTGTCGCCCCGATAAACTGCGACTCCACATGCTCCGGCATTCGGACCGCAAAG
ACTTCCTGTGTTCCACCTGTGGGAAGCAATTTAAGCGAAAAGACAAACTACGGGAACACATGCAGAGGAT
GCATAATCCTGAGAGGGAGGCCAAGAAAGCCGACCGCATCAGCCGCTCCAAGACGTTCAAGCCCCGCATC
ACGTCCACAGACTACGACAGCTTCACGTTCAAGTGCCGCCTGTGCATGATGGGCTTCCGGCGGCGCGGCA
TGCTGGTAAATCACTTATCGAAGAGACACCCAGACATGAAGATAGAAGAGGTGCCAGAGTTAACTCTACC
CATCATAAAACCCAATCGTGATTACTTTTGTCAGTATTGCGATAAGGTTTATAAAAGTGCCAGCAAGCGC
AAAGCCCACATTCTGAAGAACCACCCAGGAGCAGAGCTCCCACCGAGCATTCGGAAGCTCCGACCCGCTG
GTCCTGGAGAGCCAGACCCCATGCTGAGCACACACACCCAGCTGACGGGCACCATCGCCACCCCTCCCGT
CTGCTGTCCCCACTGCTCCAAGCAGTACAGCAGCAAGACCAAGATGGTCCAGCACATTCGAAAGAAGCAT
CCAGAGTTCGCCCAGCTCTCCAACACCATACACACACCACTGACGACAGCTGTGATCAGTGCCACCCCAG
CGGTTTTGACTACAGACAGCGCCACTGGAGAGACTGTGGTGACGACGGACCTGCTCACCCAAGCAATGAC
AGAACTGTCCCAGACCTTAACGACAGACTACCGAACGCCACAAGGGGATTACCAGAGAATTCAGTACATC
CCTGTGTCGCAGTCGGCGTCTGGCCTCCAGCAGCCTCAGCACATACAGCTGCAAGTGGTTCAAGTGGCCT
CGGTATCTGGGCAGCCGTTGAGTCCCTCAGCCCAGCAGGCTCAGCAGGGGCTCAGCCCCTCCCACATCCA
GGGCAGTTCTTCCACACAGGGGCAGGCTCTGCAGCAGCAGCAGCAGCAGCAGCAGAATTCCTCTGTGCAG
CACACGTACCTGCCCAGTGCTTGGAATTCCTTCCGTGGCTATTCATCTGAGATTCAAATGATGACGCTTC
CTCCGGGTCAGTTTGTGATTACAGACAGTGGTGTGGCAACTCCAGTTACTACTGGCCAGGTGAAGGCGGT
TACTTCGGGTCATTATGTGTTATCAGAAAGTCAATCAGAATTGGAAGAAAAGCAAACTTCTGCCCTCTCT
GGTGGAGTCCAGGTCGAGCCACCTGCACACAGTGACTCCCTGGACCCCCAGACCAACAGCCAACAGCAGA
CCACACAGTACATCATCACCACCACCACCAACGGGAACGGAAGCAGCGAAGTGCATATCACCAAACCATA
GTAATGAACTAGTCCGTAACTTGAAAGTATTTCGATTTCTTGGCTTTATATATCTTGTGGAAAGGACGAG
CCTCCAGTTCTGGTGTAGACGAA
