>Addgene plasmid #143431 | TFORF0688 | depositor partial sequence | sequence record 282432 | Barcode
GCCTCCAGTTCTGGTGTAGACGAA
